Addgene plasmid #245865: Woese1
Purpose: Archael (GSL-Woesearchaeon) 16S rRNA expression
Depositing lab: Roland Hatzenpichler. Depositing organization: Montana State University. Publication: A collection of archaeal 16S rRNA Clone-FISH cultures for probe validation in fluorescence in situ hybridization experiments. Van Beek JM, Robles G, Mewalal R, Blaby I, Hatzenpichler R. Microbiol Resour Announc. 2025 Dec 11;14(12):e0113125. doi: 10.1128/mra.01131-25. Epub 2025 Nov 17. PubMed 41247030.
Backbone
  Vector backbone: pcr2.1-oriT
  Vector type: Other
Growth in bacteria
  Bacterial resistance: Ampicillin and Kanamycin, 100 & 50 μg/mL
  Growth temperature: 37°C
  Growth strain: DH5alpha
  Copy number: High Copy
Gene/Insert
  Gene/Insert name: 16S rRNA
  Species: GSL-Woesearchaeon: full-length-cluster2:q28_metaspades_unbinned_arc_OOFICNIL_02656
  Cloning method: Gibson Cloning
  Sequencing primers: 5′ ATTGTAATACGACTCACTATAGGGCGAATT; 3′ CTAGCATAACCCCTTGGGGCCTCTAAACGGGTCTTGAGGGGTTTTTTGTGCATGCTCGAGCGGCCGCCAGTGTGATGG
Resource information
  A portion of this plasmid was derived from a plasmid made by: DOE Joint Genome Institute
Terms and licenses: Academic/Nonprofit Terms; Industry Terms: Not Available to Industry
How to cite: Woese1 was a gift from Roland Hatzenpichler (Addgene plasmid # 245865 ; http://n2t.net/addgene:245865 ; RRID:Addgene_245865)
