[The description below was written by a language model from this plasmid's Addgene catalogue record and pLannotate feature annotations shown in this document.]
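Description:
Woese1 is a bacterial plasmid built on the pCR2.1-oriT backbone that carries a full-length archaeal 16S rRNA gene from an uncultured GSL-Woesearchaeon, recovered from metagenomic data and inserted by Gibson cloning. It is maintained in E. coli (DH5alpha) at high copy from a ColE1/pUC-type origin and is selected with both ampicillin (β-lactamase) and kanamycin (the neo/nptII gene, which is preceded by a remnant of the Tn5 transposase). The backbone also retains an f1 phage origin, an incP oriT with a traJ fragment that would allow conjugative mobilisation when transfer functions are supplied in trans, and the usual lac promoter/operator, CAP site and interrupted lacZα region of a pCR2.1-style cloning vector.

The roughly 1.47 kb small-subunit rRNA sequence sits between a T7 promoter and a T7 terminator, so that in a host supplying T7 RNA polymerase the archaeal rRNA can be transcribed to high levels. This fits the plasmid's stated role in a collection of Clone-FISH cultures: E. coli cells expressing a heterologous 16S rRNA serve as stand-in targets for validating oligonucleotide probes in fluorescence in situ hybridization when the source organism is not cultured.

The two sequence records differ. In the depositor's 5,900 nt map, the insert lies in the same direction as the lac promoter, with its own T7 promoter upstream and a second, oppositely oriented backbone T7 promoter beyond the terminator. In the repository's 5,870 nt sequencing result, the rRNA and terminator are annotated on the opposite strand, driven by the single T7 promoter found. The record does not explain this discrepancy.
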