Features (pLannotate 1.2.2; 17 found; start..end, strand, type, name):
      2..94      +  CDS            lacI (fragment): lac repressor; lacI; The lac repressor binds to the lac operator to inhibit transcription in E. coli. This inhibition can be relieved by adding lactose or isopropyl-β-D-thiogalactopyranoside (IPTG).
    107..128     +  protein_bind   CAP binding site: CAP binding activates transcription in the presence of cAMP. E. coli catabolite activator protein
    143..173     +  promoter       lac promoter: promoter for the E. coli lac operon
    181..197     +  protein_bind   lac operator: The lac repressor binds to the lac operator to inhibit transcription in E. coli. This inhibition can be relieved by adding lactose or isopropyl-β-D-thiogalactopyranoside (IPTG). lac repressor encoded by lacI
    354..372     +  promoter       T7 promoter: promoter for bacteriophage T7 RNA polymerase
    378..1847    +  ncRNA          SSU rRNA archaea: Accession: RF01959 - Archaeal small subunit ribosomal RNA
   1849..1896    +  terminator     T7 terminator: transcription terminator for bacteriophage T7 RNA polymerase
   1934..1952    -  promoter       T7 promoter: promoter for bacteriophage T7 RNA polymerase
   1955..2112    +  CDS            lacZα (fragment): LacZα fragment of β-galactosidase; lacZ fragment
   2121..2184    -  CDS            traJ (fragment): oriT-recognizing protein; traJ
   2217..2326    -  oriT           oriT: incP origin of transfer
   2521..2944    +  rep_origin     f1 ori (sequence partly withheld): f1 bacteriophage origin of replication; arrow indicates direction of (+) strand synthesis
   2957..3256    +  CDS            tnpA (fragment): TN5P_ECOLX - Also known as tnp. Experimental evidence at protein level: Swiss-Prot protein existence level 1. Mediates transposition of transposon Tn5 by a 'cut and paste' mechanism. First, the monomeric transposase binds the 19 bp inverted DNA repeats flanking the transposon. Then, dimerization of the DNA- bound transposase creates a synaptic DNA complex. After nicking of the first DNA strand, excision of the transposon proceeds through a series of intermediates. The transposase then mediates the insertion of the transposon at a new site by strand transfer. The activity of the wild- type tran
   3288..4079    +  CDS            neo: KKA2_KLEPN - Also known as kan, nptII. Experimental evidence at protein level: Swiss-Prot protein existence level 1. Resistance to kanamycin, neomycin, paromomycin, ribostamycin, butirosin and gentamicin B. From Klebsiella pneumoniae.
   4083..4099    +  promoter       AmpR promoter (fragment): bla
   4100..4960    +  CDS            AmpR: β-lactamase; bla; confers resistance to ampicillin, carbenicillin, and related antibiotics
   5131..5719    +  rep_origin     ori: high-copy-number ColE1/pMB1/pBR322/pUC origin of replication
>Addgene plasmid #245865 | Woese1 | depositor full sequence | sequence record 483451 | Woese1 sequence 5900 bps
AGCGCCCAATACGCAAACCGCCTCTCCCCGCGCGTTGGCCGATTCATTAATGCAGCTGGCACGACAGGTT
TCCCGACTGGAAAGCGGGCAGTGAGCGCAACGCAATTAATGTGAGTTAGCTCACTCATTAGGCACCCCAG
GCTTTACACTTTATGCTTCCGGCTCGTATGTTGTGTGGAATTGTGAGCGGATAACAATTTCACACAGGAA
ACAGCTATGACCATGATTACGCCAAGCTTGGTACCGAGCTCGGATCCACTAGTAACGGCCGCCAGTGTGC
TGGAATTCGGCTTAAGCCGAATTCTGCAGATATCCATCACACTGGCGGCCGCTCGAGCATGCATCTAGAA
TTGTAATACGACTCACTATAGGGCGAATTTTCCCGTTGATCCTGCGGGAGTCTGCCGCTATTGGGATTCG
ACTAAGCCATGCAAGTCTGAGGAAACTTCGGTGACCTCGGCGGAATGCTCAGTAACACGTCGATAACCTG
ACCAAAGGTCTGGGATAACCTCGGGAAACTGAGGATAATACCGGATGGGGGATTTCTTCTGGAATGAATT
TTCCCTGAAAGGCAACGCCTTTGGATGGGTCGGCGGCGGATTAGGTAGTTGGAGAGGTAATGGCTCACCA
AGCCGAAGATCCGTAGGGGCCGTGAGAGCGGTAGCCCCGAGAAGGACACTGAGATACTGGTCCTAGCCCT
ACGGGGTGCAGCAGGCGCGAAACCTTTACAATGCACGTAAGTGTGATAAGGGGATCCCAAGTGCTCATGC
ACTGCATGGGCTTTTGCTAAGAGTAAATACCTTGGCGAATAAGTGGTGGGAAAGACTGGTGCCAGCAGCC
GCGGTAACACCAGCGCCACGAGTGGCAGACGTTATTATTGGGCCTAAAGCGTCCGTAGCCGGCTTAGTAA
ATCTTTTGTGAAATCAAGGGGCTTAACTCCTTGGCGTGCAGGAGAGACTGCTAAGCTAGGAACCGGGAGG
AGCCAGAAGTATTTCGGGGGTAGCGGTAAAATGCTATAATCCCCGGAGGACTACCTGTGGCGAAGGCGTC
TGGCTAGAACGGATTCGACGGTGAGGGACGAAGGCCAGGGGAGCGAACCGGATTAGATACCCGAGTAGTC
CTGGCAGTAAACGCTGCGAGCTAGGTGTTGCACTTCCTACGTGGGAGTGCAGTGTCGGAGTGAAGACGTT
AAGCTCGCCGCCTGGGAAGTATAGTCGCAAGACCGAAACTTAAAGGAATTGGCGGGGGAGCACCACAAGG
GGTGCGGCGTGCGGTTTAATCTAATTTTACGCAGAAAATCTCACCAGCAGCGACGGCAGGATGAAAGTCA
GTCTGAAGGGCTTACTTGACGAGCCGAGAGGTAGTGCATGGCCGCCGTCAGCTCGTGCCGTAAGGTGTCC
TGTTAAGTCAGGCAACGAGCGAGACCTGTGCCTACAATTGCTAACGTCTATTTATAGGAGCGAGCACATT
GTAGGAACTGCCCTGGAAACAGGGAGGAGGGTGCAGGCAACGGTAGGTCTGTATGCTCCGAATCTGCTGG
GCTACACGCGCGCAACAATGGTAGGGACAATGGGCTGCAACCCCGAAAGGGGGAGCTAATCCTCTAAACC
CTATCCAAGTACAGATTGAGGGCTGCAACTCGCCCTCATGACGCTGGAATCCCTAGTAATCGGAATTCAA
TATGTTCCGGTGAATAAGTCCCTGCTCCTTGCACACACCGCCCGTCAAACCAACCGAGCAGGGTTTAGAT
GAGCTCTAGTTTTTTGACTAGGGCGAATCTAAGCTCAGTGAGGTGGGTTAAGTCGTCACAAGGTAACCGT
AGGGGAACCTGCGGTTGGATCACCTCCTCTAGCATAACCCCTTGGGGCCTCTAAACGGGTCTTGAGGGGT
TTTTTGTGCATGCTCGAGCGGCCGCCAGTGTGATGGAATTCGCCCTATAGTGAGTCGTATTACAATTCAC
TGGCCGTCGTTTTACAACGTCGTGACTGGGAAAACCCTGGCGTTACCCAACTTAATCGCCTTGCAGCACA
TCCCCCTTTCGCCAGCTGGCGTAATAGCGAAGAGGCCCGCACCGATCGCCCTTCCCAACAGTTGCGCAGC
CTGAATGGCGAATGGACGCGCTGGAAGGCAGTACACCTTGATAGGTGGGCTGCCCTTCCTGGTTGGCTTG
GTTTCATCAGCCATCCGCTTGCCCTCATCTGTTACGCCGGCGGTAGCCGGCCAGCCTCGCAGAGCAGGAT
TCCCGTTGAGCACCGCCAGGTGCGAATAAGGGACAGTGAAGAAGGAACACCCGCTCGCGGGTGGGCCTAC
TTCACCTATCCTGCCCGGCTGACGCCGTTGGATACACCAAGGAAAGTCTACACGAACCCTTTGGCAAAAT
CCTGTATATCGTGCGAAAAAGGATGGATATACCGAAAAAATCGCTATAATGACCCCGAAGCAGGGTTATG
CAGCGGAAAAGCGCTGCTTCCCTGCTGTTTTGTGGAATATCTACCGACTGGAAACAGGCAAATGCAGGAA
[119 nt withheld, positions 2521-2639]
C
[91 nt withheld, positions 2641-2731]
A
[49 nt withheld, positions 2733-2781]
CCTTTGACGTTGGAGTCCACGTTCTTT
[37 nt withheld, positions 2809-2845]
ACCCTATCTCGGTCTATTCTTTTGATTTATAAGGGATTTTGCCGATTTCGGCCTATTGGTTAAAAAATGA
GCTGATTTAACAAAAATTTAACGCGAATTTTAACAAAATTCAGGGCGCAAGGGCTGCTAAAGGAAGCGGA
ACACGTAGAAAGCCAGTCCGCAGAAACGGTGCTGACCCCGGATGAATGTCAGCTACTGGGCTATCTGGAC
AAGGGAAAACGCAAGCGCAAAGAGAAAGCAGGTAGCTTGCAGTGGGCTTACATGGCGATAGCTAGACTGG
GCGGTTTTATGGACAGCAAGCGAACCGGAATTGCCAGCTGGGGCGCCCTCTGGTAAGGTTGGGAAGCCCT
GCAAAGTAAACTGGATGGCTTTCTTGCCGCCAAGGATCTGATGGCGCAGGGGATCAAGATCTGATCAAGA
GACAGGATGAGGATCGTTTCGCATGATTGAACAAGATGGATTGCACGCAGGTTCTCCGGCCGCTTGGGTG
GAGAGGCTATTCGGCTATGACTGGGCACAACAGACAATCGGCTGCTCTGATGCCGCCGTGTTCCGGCTGT
CAGCGCAGGGGCGCCCGGTTCTTTTTGTCAAGACCGACCTGTCCGGTGCCCTGAATGAACTGCAGGACGA
GGCAGCGCGGCTATCGTGGCTGGCCACGACGGGCGTTCCTTGCGCAGCTGTGCTCGACGTTGTCACTGAA
GCGGGAAGGGACTGGCTGCTATTGGGCGAAGTGCCGGGGCAGGATCTCCTGTCATCCCACCTTGCTCCTG
CCGAGAAAGTATCCATCATGGCTGATGCAATGCGGCGGCTGCATACGCTTGATCCGGCTACCTGCCCATT
CGACCACCAAGCGAAACATCGCATCGAGCGAGCACGTACTCGGATGGAAGCCGGTCTTGTCGATCAGGAT
GATCTGGACGAAGAGCATCAGGGGCTCGCGCCAGCCGAACTGTTCGCCAGGCTCAAGGCGCGCATGCCCG
ACGGCGAGGATCTCGTCGTGACCCATGGCGATGCCTGCTTGCCGAATATCATGGTGGAAAATGGCCGCTT
TTCTGGATTCATCGACTGTGGCCGGCTGGGTGTGGCGGACCGCTATCAGGACATAGCGTTGGCTACCCGT
GATATTGCTGAAGAGCTTGGCGGCGAATGGGCTGACCGCTTCCTCGTGCTTTACGGTATCGCCGCTCCCG
ATTCGCAGCGCATCGCCTTCTATCGCCTTCTTGACGAGTTCTTCTGAATTGAAAAAGGAAGAGTATGAGT
ATTCAACATTTCCGTGTCGCCCTTATTCCCTTTTTTGCGGCATTTTGCCTTCCTGTTTTTGCTCACCCAG
AAACGCTGGTGAAAGTAAAAGATGCTGAAGATCAGTTGGGTGCACGAGTGGGTTACATCGAACTGGATCT
CAACAGCGGTAAGATCCTTGAGAGTTTTCGCCCCGAAGAACGTTTTCCAATGATGAGCACTTTTAAAGTT
CTGCTATGTGGCGCGGTATTATCCCGTATTGACGCCGGGCAAGAGCAACTCGGTCGCCGCATACACTATT
CTCAGAATGACTTGGTTGAGTACTCACCAGTCACAGAAAAGCATCTTACGGATGGCATGACAGTAAGAGA
ATTATGCAGTGCTGCCATAACCATGAGTGATAACACTGCGGCCAACTTACTTCTGACAACGATCGGAGGA
CCGAAGGAGCTAACCGCTTTTTTGCACAACATGGGGGATCATGTAACTCGCCTTGATCGTTGGGAACCGG
AGCTGAATGAAGCCATACCAAACGACGAGCGTGACACCACGATGCCTGTAGCAATGGCAACAACGTTGCG
CAAACTATTAACTGGCGAACTACTTACTCTAGCTTCCCGGCAACAATTAATAGACTGGATGGAGGCGGAT
AAAGTTGCAGGACCACTTCTGCGCTCGGCCCTTCCGGCTGGCTGGTTTATTGCTGATAAATCTGGAGCCG
GTGAGCGTGGGTCTCGCGGTATCATTGCAGCACTGGGGCCAGATGGTAAGCCCTCCCGTATCGTAGTTAT
CTACACGACGGGGAGTCAGGCAACTATGGATGAACGAAATAGACAGATCGCTGAGATAGGTGCCTCACTG
ATTAAGCATTGGTAACTGTCAGACCAAGTTTACTCATATATACTTTAGATTGATTTAAAACTTCATTTTT
AATTTAAAAGGATCTAGGTGAAGATCCTTTTTGATAATCTCATGACCAAAATCCCTTAACGTGAGTTTTC
GTTCCACTGAGCGTCAGACCCCGTAGAAAAGATCAAAGGATCTTCTTGAGATCCTTTTTTTCTGCGCGTA
ATCTGCTGCTTGCAAACAAAAAAACCACCGCTACCAGCGGTGGTTTGTTTGCCGGATCAAGAGCTACCAA
CTCTTTTTCCGAAGGTAACTGGCTTCAGCAGAGCGCAGATACCAAATACTGTTCTTCTAGTGTAGCCGTA
GTTAGGCCACCACTTCAAGAACTCTGTAGCACCGCCTACATACCTCGCTCTGCTAATCCTGTTACCAGTG
GCTGCTGCCAGTGGCGATAAGTCGTGTCTTACCGGGTTGGACTCAAGACGATAGTTACCGGATAAGGCGC
AGCGGTCGGGCTGAACGGGGGGTTCGTGCACACAGCCCAGCTTGGAGCGAACGACCTACACCGAACTGAG
ATACCTACAGCGTGAGCTATGAGAAAGCGCCACGCTTCCCGAAGGGAGAAAGGCGGACAGGTATCCGGTA
AGCGGCAGGGTCGGAACAGGAGAGCGCACGAGGGAGCTTCCAGGGGGAAACGCCTGGTATCTTTATAGTC
CTGTCGGGTTTCGCCACCTCTGACTTGAGCGTCGATTTTTGTGATGCTCGTCAGGGGGGCGGAGCCTATG
GAAAAACGCCAGCAACGCGGCCTTTTTACGGTTCCTGGCCTTTTGCTGGCCTTTTGCTCACATGTTCTTT
CCTGCGTTATCCCCTGATTCTGTGGATAACCGTATTACCGCCTTTGAGTGAGCTGATACCGCTCGCCGCA
GCCGAACGACCGAGCGCAGCGAGTCAGTGAGCGAGGAAGCGGAAG
