Features (pLannotate 1.2.2; 16 found; start..end, strand, type, name):
      2..94      +  CDS            lacI (fragment): lac repressor; lacI; The lac repressor binds to the lac operator to inhibit transcription in E. coli. This inhibition can be relieved by adding lactose or isopropyl-β-D-thiogalactopyranoside (IPTG).
    107..128     +  protein_bind   CAP binding site: CAP binding activates transcription in the presence of cAMP. E. coli catabolite activator protein
    143..173     +  promoter       lac promoter: promoter for the E. coli lac operon
    181..197     +  protein_bind   lac operator: The lac repressor binds to the lac operator to inhibit transcription in E. coli. This inhibition can be relieved by adding lactose or isopropyl-β-D-thiogalactopyranoside (IPTG). lac repressor encoded by lacI
    380..427     -  terminator     T7 terminator: transcription terminator for bacteriophage T7 RNA polymerase
    427..1896    -  ncRNA          SSU rRNA archaea: Accession: RF01959 - Archaeal small subunit ribosomal RNA
   1904..1922    -  promoter       T7 promoter: promoter for bacteriophage T7 RNA polymerase
   1925..2082    +  CDS            lacZα (fragment): LacZα fragment of β-galactosidase; lacZ fragment
   2091..2154    -  CDS            traJ (fragment): oriT-recognizing protein; traJ
   2187..2296    -  oriT           oriT: incP origin of transfer
   2491..2914    +  rep_origin     f1 ori (sequence partly withheld): f1 bacteriophage origin of replication; arrow indicates direction of (+) strand synthesis
   2927..3226    +  CDS            tnpA (fragment): TN5P_ECOLX - Also known as tnp. Experimental evidence at protein level: Swiss-Prot protein existence level 1. Mediates transposition of transposon Tn5 by a 'cut and paste' mechanism. First, the monomeric transposase binds the 19 bp inverted DNA repeats flanking the transposon. Then, dimerization of the DNA- bound transposase creates a synaptic DNA complex. After nicking of the first DNA strand, excision of the transposon proceeds through a series of intermediates. The transposase then mediates the insertion of the transposon at a new site by strand transfer. The activity of the wild- type tran
   3258..4049    +  CDS            neo: KKA2_KLEPN - Also known as kan, nptII. Experimental evidence at protein level: Swiss-Prot protein existence level 1. Resistance to kanamycin, neomycin, paromomycin, ribostamycin, butirosin and gentamicin B. From Klebsiella pneumoniae.
   4053..4069    +  promoter       AmpR promoter (fragment): bla
   4070..4930    +  CDS            AmpR: β-lactamase; bla; confers resistance to ampicillin, carbenicillin, and related antibiotics
   5101..5689    +  rep_origin     ori: high-copy-number ColE1/pMB1/pBR322/pUC origin of replication
>Addgene plasmid #245865 | Woese1 | addgene full sequence | sequence record 491215 | Addgene NGS Result
AGCGCCCAATACGCAAACCGCCTCTCCCCGCGCGTTGGCCGATTCATTAATGCAGCTGGCACGACAGGTT
TCCCGACTGGAAAGCGGGCAGTGAGCGCAACGCAATTAATGTGAGTTAGCTCACTCATTAGGCACCCCAG
GCTTTACACTTTATGCTTCCGGCTCGTATGTTGTGTGGAATTGTGAGCGGATAACAATTTCACACAGGAA
ACAGCTATGACCATGATTACGCCAAGCTTGGTACCGAGCTCGGATCCACTAGTAACGGCCGCCAGTGTGC
TGGAATTCGGCTTAAGCCGAATTCTGCAGATATCCATCACACTGGCGGCCGCTCGAGCATGCATCTAGAC
CATCACACTGGCGGCCGCTCGAGCATGCACAAAAAACCCCTCAAGACCCGTTTAGAGGCCCCAAGGGGTT
ATGCTAGAGGAGGTGATCCAACCGCAGGTTCCCCTACGGTTACCTTGTGACGACTTAACCCACCTCACTG
AGCTTAGATTCGCCCTAGTCAAAAAACTAGAGCTCATCTAAACCCTGCTCGGTTGGTTTGACGGGCGGTG
TGTGCAAGGAGCAGGGACTTATTCACCGGAACATATTGAATTCCGATTACTAGGGATTCCAGCGTCATGA
GGGCGAGTTGCAGCCCTCAATCTGTACTTGGATAGGGTTTAGAGGATTAGCTCCCCCTTTCGGGGTTGCA
GCCCATTGTCCCTACCATTGTTGCGCGCGTGTAGCCCAGCAGATTCGGAGCATACAGACCTACCGTTGCC
TGCACCCTCCTCCCTGTTTCCAGGGCAGTTCCTACAATGTGCTCGCTCCTATAAATAGACGTTAGCAATT
GTAGGCACAGGTCTCGCTCGTTGCCTGACTTAACAGGACACCTTACGGCACGAGCTGACGGCGGCCATGC
ACTACCTCTCGGCTCGTCAAGTAAGCCCTTCAGACTGACTTTCATCCTGCCGTCGCTGCTGGTGAGATTT
TCTGCGTAAAATTAGATTAAACCGCACGCCGCACCCCTTGTGGTGCTCCCCCGCCAATTCCTTTAAGTTT
CGGTCTTGCGACTATACTTCCCAGGCGGCGAGCTTAACGTCTTCACTCCGACACTGCACTCCCACGTAGG
AAGTGCAACACCTAGCTCGCAGCGTTTACTGCCAGGACTACTCGGGTATCTAATCCGGTTCGCTCCCCTG
GCCTTCGTCCCTCACCGTCGAATCCGTTCTAGCCAGACGCCTTCGCCACAGGTAGTCCTCCGGGGATTAT
AGCATTTTACCGCTACCCCCGAAATACTTCTGGCTCCTCCCGGTTCCTAGCTTAGCAGTCTCTCCTGCAC
GCCAAGGAGTTAAGCCCCTTGATTTCACAAAAGATTTACTAAGCCGGCTACGGACGCTTTAGGCCCAATA
ATAACGTCTGCCACTCGTGGCGCTGGTGTTACCGCGGCTGCTGGCACCAGTCTTTCCCACCACTTATTCG
CCAAGGTATTTACTCTTAGCAAAAGCCCATGCAGTGCATGAGCACTTGGGATCCCCTTATCACACTTACG
TGCATTGTAAAGGTTTCGCGCCTGCTGCACCCCGTAGGGCTAGGACCAGTATCTCAGTGTCCTTCTCGGG
GCTACCGCTCTCACGGCCCCTACGGATCTTCGGCTTGGTGAGCCATTACCTCTCCAACTACCTAATCCGC
CGCCGACCCATCCAAAGGCGTTGCCTTTCAGGGAAAATTCATTCCAGAAGAAATCCCCCATCCGGTATTA
TCCTCAGTTTCCCGAGGTTATCCCAGACCTTTGGTCAGGTTATCGACGTGTTACTGAGCATTCCGCCGAG
GTCACCGAAGTTTCCTCAGACTTGCATGGCTTAGTCGAATCCCAATAGCGGCAGACTCCCGCAGGATCAA
CGGGAAAATTCGCCCTATAGTGAGTCGTATTACAATTCACTGGCCGTCGTTTTACAACGTCGTGACTGGG
AAAACCCTGGCGTTACCCAACTTAATCGCCTTGCAGCACATCCCCCTTTCGCCAGCTGGCGTAATAGCGA
AGAGGCCCGCACCGATCGCCCTTCCCAACAGTTGCGCAGCCTGAATGGCGAATGGACGCGCTGGAAGGCA
GTACACCTTGATAGGTGGGCTGCCCTTCCTGGTTGGCTTGGTTTCATCAGCCATCCGCTTGCCCTCATCT
GTTACGCCGGCGGTAGCCGGCCAGCCTCGCAGAGCAGGATTCCCGTTGAGCACCGCCAGGTGCGAATAAG
GGACAGTGAAGAAGGAACACCCGCTCGCGGGTGGGCCTACTTCACCTATCCTGCCCGGCTGACGCCGTTG
GATACACCAAGGAAAGTCTACACGAACCCTTTGGCAAAATCCTGTATATCGTGCGAAAAAGGATGGATAT
ACCGAAAAAATCGCTATAATGACCCCGAAGCAGGGTTATGCAGCGGAAAAGCGCTGCTTCCCTGCTGTTT
TGTGGAATATCTACCGACTGGAAACAGGCAAATGCAGGAA
[65 nt withheld, positions 2491-2555]
T
[53 nt withheld, positions 2557-2609]
C
[91 nt withheld, positions 2611-2701]
A
[49 nt withheld, positions 2703-2751]
CCTTTGACGTTGGAGTCCACGTTCTTT
[37 nt withheld, positions 2779-2815]
ACCCTATCTCGGTCTATTCTTTTGATTTATAAGGGATTTTGCCGATTTCGGCCTATTGGTTAAAAAATGA
GCTGATTTAACAAAAATTTAACGCGAATTTTAACAAAATTCAGGGCGCAAGGGCTGCTAAAGGAAGCGGA
ACACGTAGAAAGCCAGTCCGCAGAAACGGTGCTGACCCCGGATGAATGTCAGCTACTGGGCTATCTGGAC
AAGGGAAAACGCAAGCGCAAAGAGAAAGCAGGTAGCTTGCAGTGGGCTTACATGGCGATAGCTAGACTGG
GCGGTTTTATGGACAGCAAGCGAACCGGAATTGCCAGCTGGGGCGCCCTCTGGTAAGGTTGGGAAGCCCT
GCAAAGTAAACTGGATGGCTTTCTTGCCGCCAAGGATCTGATGGCGCAGGGGATCAAGATCTGATCAAGA
GACAGGATGAGGATCGTTTCGCATGATTGAACAAGATGGATTGCACGCAGGTTCTCCGGCCGCTTGGGTG
GAGAGGCTATTCGGCTATGACTGGGCACAACAGACAATCGGCTGCTCTGATGCCGCCGTGTTCCGGCTGT
CAGCGCAGGGGCGCCCGGTTCTTTTTGTCAAGACCGACCTGTCCGGTGCCCTGAATGAACTGCAGGACGA
GGCAGCGCGGCTATCGTGGCTGGCCACGACGGGCGTTCCTTGCGCAGCTGTGCTCGACGTTGTCACTGAA
GCGGGAAGGGACTGGCTGCTATTGGGCGAAGTGCCGGGGCAGGATCTCCTGTCATCCCACCTTGCTCCTG
CCGAGAAAGTATCCATCATGGCTGATGCAATGCGGCGGCTGCATACGCTTGATCCGGCTACCTGCCCATT
CGACCACCAAGCGAAACATCGCATCGAGCGAGCACGTACTCGGATGGAAGCCGGTCTTGTCGATCAGGAT
GATCTGGACGAAGAGCATCAGGGGCTCGCGCCAGCCGAACTGTTCGCCAGGCTCAAGGCGCGCATGCCCG
ACGGCGAGGATCTCGTCGTGACCCATGGCGATGCCTGCTTGCCGAATATCATGGTGGAAAATGGCCGCTT
TTCTGGATTCATCGACTGTGGCCGGCTGGGTGTGGCGGACCGCTATCAGGACATAGCGTTGGCTACCCGT
GATATTGCTGAAGAGCTTGGCGGCGAATGGGCTGACCGCTTCCTCGTGCTTTACGGTATCGCCGCTCCCG
ATTCGCAGCGCATCGCCTTCTATCGCCTTCTTGACGAGTTCTTCTGAATTGAAAAAGGAAGAGTATGAGT
ATTCAACATTTCCGTGTCGCCCTTATTCCCTTTTTTGCGGCATTTTGCCTTCCTGTTTTTGCTCACCCAG
AAACGCTGGTGAAAGTAAAAGATGCTGAAGATCAGTTGGGTGCACGAGTGGGTTACATCGAACTGGATCT
CAACAGCGGTAAGATCCTTGAGAGTTTTCGCCCCGAAGAACGTTTTCCAATGATGAGCACTTTTAAAGTT
CTGCTATGTGGCGCGGTATTATCCCGTATTGACGCCGGGCAAGAGCAACTCGGTCGCCGCATACACTATT
CTCAGAATGACTTGGTTGAGTACTCACCAGTCACAGAAAAGCATCTTACGGATGGCATGACAGTAAGAGA
ATTATGCAGTGCTGCCATAACCATGAGTGATAACACTGCGGCCAACTTACTTCTGACAACGATCGGAGGA
CCGAAGGAGCTAACCGCTTTTTTGCACAACATGGGGGATCATGTAACTCGCCTTGATCGTTGGGAACCGG
AGCTGAATGAAGCCATACCAAACGACGAGCGTGACACCACGATGCCTGTAGCAATGGCAACAACGTTGCG
CAAACTATTAACTGGCGAACTACTTACTCTAGCTTCCCGGCAACAATTAATAGACTGGATGGAGGCGGAT
AAAGTTGCAGGACCACTTCTGCGCTCGGCCCTTCCGGCTGGCTGGTTTATTGCTGATAAATCTGGAGCCG
GTGAGCGTGGGTCTCGCGGTATCATTGCAGCACTGGGGCCAGATGGTAAGCCCTCCCGTATCGTAGTTAT
CTACACGACGGGGAGTCAGGCAACTATGGATGAACGAAATAGACAGATCGCTGAGATAGGTGCCTCACTG
ATTAAGCATTGGTAACTGTCAGACCAAGTTTACTCATATATACTTTAGATTGATTTAAAACTTCATTTTT
AATTTAAAAGGATCTAGGTGAAGATCCTTTTTGATAATCTCATGACCAAAATCCCTTAACGTGAGTTTTC
GTTCCACTGAGCGTCAGACCCCGTAGAAAAGATCAAAGGATCTTCTTGAGATCCTTTTTTTCTGCGCGTA
ATCTGCTGCTTGCAAACAAAAAAACCACCGCTACCAGCGGTGGTTTGTTTGCCGGATCAAGAGCTACCAA
CTCTTTTTCCGAAGGTAACTGGCTTCAGCAGAGCGCAGATACCAAATACTGTTCTTCTAGTGTAGCCGTA
GTTAGGCCACCACTTCAAGAACTCTGTAGCACCGCCTACATACCTCGCTCTGCTAATCCTGTTACCAGTG
GCTGCTGCCAGTGGCGATAAGTCGTGTCTTACCGGGTTGGACTCAAGACGATAGTTACCGGATAAGGCGC
AGCGGTCGGGCTGAACGGGGGGTTCGTGCACACAGCCCAGCTTGGAGCGAACGACCTACACCGAACTGAG
ATACCTACAGCGTGAGCTATGAGAAAGCGCCACGCTTCCCGAAGGGAGAAAGGCGGACAGGTATCCGGTA
AGCGGCAGGGTCGGAACAGGAGAGCGCACGAGGGAGCTTCCAGGGGGAAACGCCTGGTATCTTTATAGTC
CTGTCGGGTTTCGCCACCTCTGACTTGAGCGTCGATTTTTGTGATGCTCGTCAGGGGGGCGGAGCCTATG
GAAAAACGCCAGCAACGCGGCCTTTTTACGGTTCCTGGCCTTTTGCTGGCCTTTTGCTCACATGTTCTTT
CCTGCGTTATCCCCTGATTCTGTGGATAACCGTATTACCGCCTTTGAGTGAGCTGATACCGCTCGCCGCA
GCCGAACGACCGAGCGCAGCGAGTCAGTGAGCGAGGAAGCGGAAG
