>Addgene plasmid #245865 | Woese1 | depositor full sequence | sequence record 483423 | Full Sequence
TTCCCGTTGATCCTGCGGGAGTCTGCCGCTATTGGGATTCGACTAAGCCATGCAAGTCTGAGGAAACTTC
GGTGACCTCGGCGGAATGCTCAGTAACACGTCGATAACCTGACCAAAGGTCTGGGATAACCTCGGGAAAC
TGAGGATAATACCGGATGGGGGATTTCTTCTGGAATGAATTTTCCCTGAAAGGCAACGCCTTTGGATGGG
TCGGCGGCGGATTAGGTAGTTGGAGAGGTAATGGCTCACCAAGCCGAAGATCCGTAGGGGCCGTGAGAGC
GGTAGCCCCGAGAAGGACACTGAGATACTGGTCCTAGCCCTACGGGGTGCAGCAGGCGCGAAACCTTTAC
AATGCACGTAAGTGTGATAAGGGGATCCCAAGTGCTCATGCACTGCATGGGCTTTTGCTAAGAGTAAATA
CCTTGGCGAATAAGTGGTGGGAAAGACTGGTGCCAGCAGCCGCGGTAACACCAGCGCCACGAGTGGCAGA
CGTTATTATTGGGCCTAAAGCGTCCGTAGCCGGCTTAGTAAATCTTTTGTGAAATCAAGGGGCTTAACTC
CTTGGCGTGCAGGAGAGACTGCTAAGCTAGGAACCGGGAGGAGCCAGAAGTATTTCGGGGGTAGCGGTAA
AATGCTATAATCCCCGGAGGACTACCTGTGGCGAAGGCGTCTGGCTAGAACGGATTCGACGGTGAGGGAC
GAAGGCCAGGGGAGCGAACCGGATTAGATACCCGAGTAGTCCTGGCAGTAAACGCTGCGAGCTAGGTGTT
GCACTTCCTACGTGGGAGTGCAGTGTCGGAGTGAAGACGTTAAGCTCGCCGCCTGGGAAGTATAGTCGCA
AGACCGAAACTTAAAGGAATTGGCGGGGGAGCACCACAAGGGGTGCGGCGTGCGGTTTAATCTAATTTTA
CGCAGAAAATCTCACCAGCAGCGACGGCAGGATGAAAGTCAGTCTGAAGGGCTTACTTGACGAGCCGAGA
GGTAGTGCATGGCCGCCGTCAGCTCGTGCCGTAAGGTGTCCTGTTAAGTCAGGCAACGAGCGAGACCTGT
GCCTACAATTGCTAACGTCTATTTATAGGAGCGAGCACATTGTAGGAACTGCCCTGGAAACAGGGAGGAG
GGTGCAGGCAACGGTAGGTCTGTATGCTCCGAATCTGCTGGGCTACACGCGCGCAACAATGGTAGGGACA
ATGGGCTGCAACCCCGAAAGGGGGAGCTAATCCTCTAAACCCTATCCAAGTACAGATTGAGGGCTGCAAC
TCGCCCTCATGACGCTGGAATCCCTAGTAATCGGAATTCAATATGTTCCGGTGAATAAGTCCCTGCTCCT
TGCACACACCGCCCGTCAAACCAACCGAGCAGGGTTTAGATGAGCTCTAGTTTTTTGACTAGGGCGAATC
TAAGCTCAGTGAGGTGGGTTAAGTCGTCACAAGGTAACCGTAGGGGAACCTGCGGTTGGATCACCTCCT
